>Addgene plasmid #117178 | pAAV-FDIO-COX4-dAPEX2 | addgene full sequence | sequence record 225129 | Addgene NGS Result
CCTGCAGGCAGCTGCGCGCTCGCTCGCTCACTGAGGCCGCCCGGGCGTCGGGCGACCTTTGGTCGCCCGG
CCTCAGTGAGCGAGCGAGCGCGCAGAGAGGGAGTGGCCAACTCCATCACTAGGGGTTCCTGCGGCCGCAC
GCGTAAGCTTTGCAAAGATGGATAAAGTTTTAAACAGAGAGGAATCTTTGCAGCTAATGGACCTTCTAGG
TCTTGAAAGGAGTGGGAATTGGCTCCGGTGCCCGTCAGTGGGCAGAGCGCACATCGCCCACAGTCCCCGA
GAAGTTGGGGGGAGGGGTCGGCAATTGAACCGGTGCCTAGAGAAGGTGGCGCGGGGTAAACTGGGAAAGT
GATGTCGTGTACTGGCTCCGCCTTTTTCCCGAGGGTGGGGGAGAACCGTATATAAGTGCAGTAGTCGCCG
TGAACGTTCTTTTTCGCAACGGGTTTGCCGCCAGAACACAGGTAAGTGCCGTGTGTGGTTCCCGCGGGCC
TGGCCTCTTTACGGGTTATGGCCCTTGCGTGCCTTGAATTACTTCCACCTGGCTGCAGTACGTGATTCTT
GATCCCGAGCTTCGGGTTGGAAGTGGGTGGGAGAGTTCGAGGCCTTGCGCTTAAGGAGCCCCTTCGCCTC
GTGCTTGAGTTGAGGCCTGGCCTGGGCGCTGGGGCCGCCGCGTGCGAATCTGGTGGCACCTTCGCGCCTG
TCTCGCTGCTTTCGATAAGTCTCTAGCCATTTAAAATTTTTGATGACCTGCTGCGACGCTTTTTTTCTGG
CAAGATAGTCTTGTAAATGCGGGCCAAGATCTGCACACTGGTATTTCGGTTTTTGGGGCCGCGGGCGGCG
ACGGGGCCCGTGCGTCCCAGCGCACATGTTCGGCGAGGCGGGGCCTGCGAGCGCGGCCACCGAGAATCGG
ACGGGGGTAGTCTCAAGCTGGCCGGCCTGCTCTGGTGCCTGGCCTCGCGCCGCCGTGTATCGCCCCGCCC
TGGGCGGCAAGGCTGGCCCGGTCGGCACCAGTTGCGTGAGCGGAAAGATGGCCGCTTCCCGGCCCTGCTG
CAGGGAGCTCAAAATGGAGGACGCGGCGCTCGGGAGAGCGGGCGGGTGAGTCACCCACACAAAGGAAAAG
GGCCTTTCCGTCCTCAGCCGTCGCTTCATGTGACTCCACGGAGTACCGGGCGCCGTCCAGGCACCTCGAT
TAGTTCTCGAGCTTTTGGAGTACGTCGTCTTTAGGTTGGGGGGAGGGGTTTTATGCGATGGAGTTTCCCC
ACACTGAGTGGGTGGAGACTGAAGTTAGGCCAGCTTGGCACTTGATGTAATTCTCCTTGGAATTTGCCCT
TTTTGAGTTTGGATCTTGGTTCATTCTCAAGCCTCAGACAGTGGTTCAAAGTTTTTTTCTTCCATTTCAG
GTGTCGTGAGGTACCGGATCCTCTAGAGTCGACTCCGGAGAAGTTCCTATTCTCTAGAAAGTATAGGAAC
TTCGCAGAATGGTAGCTGGATTGTAGCTGCTATTAGCAATATGAAACCTCTTGGAAGTTCCTATTCTTCA
AATAGTATAGGAACTTCGCCTCAAAGCCGCGTGACGAGCTAGCCCATGGGAATTCTAGGCATCAGCAAAC
CCAAGCTCGGAAAGCTTTTGGTGAGCCTCAGCGTAATCAGCAAAGAAGGCATCTTCGTCCGCTGCATATT
TATCAACGAGAGGGCGGAATACAGGGTCAGACAAAAGAGCCTTGTCAGAAGGTAGCTGAAGGAGACCTTC
CTTCTCACCACTCAACAACTCCGTGAAGTATGAGTTGTCGAAAATAAGAGGATTAGAGGTCCAGGGACCC
TCAAATCCAGAACGCTCCTTGTGTGCAGCTCCAATAGTGTGACCCCCAGATAGAGCAACGATATCTTGGT
CAGTAAGCCCCATAGCTTTGCCAAACACATCTCTCAAATGGTCAGAACCCTTAGTGGGATCGGGCAAGCG
ACCCTCTGGTGGTGGCTCAGGCTTGTCCTCTCTTCCAGGGTGGAATGGAACTTCAGGTCCACCCGTGACC
TCAACGGCAACAACGCCAGCCAACTGGTAGAAATCGGCGTAGCTCAAAATAGGGAACTCCGCCTTGAGTG
GCTCCAAAAGCCTAACAGCGATGTCAAGACCGTTGTTAGCGCTGTGAGCCAGTTCGGCAGGGTGCTTGAT
GGTTCCGAAGGGTCCACCGGTCTTCGTGCCCTTGTCAAAGGTTCCAGCAGAGTGGAATGCCAAACGGAGC
ATTAGAGGAGCGCATCTCTTCTCAGCGATGAAGCCTCTGAGCTTCTTCTTCGCCTTCTCAACGGCCTTCT
GGTAATCAGCACTCACAGTTGGGTAAGACTTTCCGGTGCTGTCCAGGCCCAGCAGGGGGTTGGGGATGGG
CTTGCCTGGATCCTTGTGGGCGCGCACGCACACGCTGGTGCTGATGGCGCGCTTGCCCACCAGGCTGAAC
ACGCGGGTGGCCAGCATGGTGGCAATTCGTGAGCGTCGGTTGAACAGCGAAGTTCCTATACTTTCTAGAG
AATAGGAACTTCTTGCCTTAACCCAGAAATTATCACTGTTATTCTTTAGAATGGTGCAAAGAGAAGTTCC
TATACTATTTGAAGAATAGGAACTTCAATCCCGATATCAAGCTTATCGATAATCAACCTCTGGATTACAA
AATTTGTGAAAGATTGACTGGTATTCTTAACTATGTTGCTCCTTTTACGCTATGTGGATACGCTGCTTTA
ATGCCTTTGTATCATGCTATTGCTTCCCGTATGGCTTTCATTTTCTCCTCCTTGTATAAATCCTGGTTGC
TGTCTCTTTATGAGGAGTTGTGGCCCGTTGTCAGGCAACGTGGCGTGGTGTGCACTGTGTTTGCTGACGC
AACCCCCACTGGTTGGGGCATTGCCACCACCTGTCAGCTCCTTTCCGGGACTTTCGCTTTCCCCCTCCCT
ATTGCCACGGCGGAACTCATCGCCGCCTGCCTTGCCCGCTGCTGGACAGGGGCTCGGCTGTTGGGCACTG
ACAATTCCGTGGTGTTGTCGGGGAAATCATCGTCCTTTCCTTGGCTGCTCGCCTATGTTGCCACCTGGAT
TCTGCGCGGGACGTCCTTCTGCTACGTCCCTTCGGCCCTCAATCCAGCGGACCTTCCTTCCCGCGGCCTG
CTGCCGGCTCTGCGGCCTCTTCCGCGTCTTCGCCTTCGCCCTCAGACGAGTCGGATCTCCCTTTGGGCCG
CCTCCCCGCATCGATACCGAGCGCTGCTCGAGAGATCTACGGGTGGCATCCCTGTGACCCCTCCCCAGTG
CCTCTCCTGGCCCTGGAAGTTGCCACTCCAGTGCCCACCAGCCTTGTCCTAATAAAATTAAGTTGCATCA
TTTTGTCTGACTAGGTGTCCTTCTATAATATTATGGGGTGGAGGGGGGTGGTATGGAGCAAGGGGCAAGT
TGGGAAGACAACCTGTAGGGCCTGCGGGGTCTATTGGGAACCAAGCTGGAGTGCAGTGGCACAATCTTGG
CTCACTGCAATCTCCGCCTCCTGGGTTCAAGCGATTCTCCTGCCTCAGCCTCCCGAGTTGTTGGGATTCC
AGGCATGCATGACCAGGCTCAGCTAATTTTTGTTTTTTTGGTAGAGACGGGGTTTCACCATATTGGCCAG
GCTGGTCTCCAACTCCTAATCTCAGGTGATCTACCCACCTTGGCCTCCCAAATTGCTGGGATTACAGGCG
TGAACCACTGCTCCCTTCCCTGTCCTTCTGATTTTGTAGGTAACCACGTGCGGACCGAGCGGCCGCAGGA
ACCCCTAGTGATGGAGTTGGCCACTCCCTCTCTGCGCGCTCGCTCGCTCACTGAGGCCGGGCGACCAAAG
GTCGCCCGACGCCCGGGCTTTGCCCGGGCGGCCTCAGTGAGCGAGCGAGCGCGCAGCTGCCTGCAGGGGC
GCCTGATGCGGTATTTTCTCCTTACGCATCTGTGCGGTATTTCACACCGCATA
[95 nt withheld, positions 3974-4068]
T
[46 nt withheld, positions 4070-4115]
C
[141 nt withheld, positions 4117-4257]
CCTTTGACGTTGGAGTCCACGTTCTTT
[37 nt withheld, positions 4285-4321]
ACTCTATCTCGGGCTATTCTTTTGATTTATAAGGGATTTTGCCGATTTCGGTCTATTGGTTAAAAAATGA
GCTGATTTAACAAAAATTTAACGCGAATTTTAACAAAATATTAACGTTTACAATTTTATGGTGCACTCTC
AGTACAATCTGCTCTGATGCCGCATAGTTAAGCCAGCCCCGACACCCGCCAACACCCGCTGACGCGCCCT
GACGGGCTTGTCTGCTCCCGGCATCCGCTTACAGACAAGCTGTGACCGTCTCCGGGAGCTGCATGTGTCA
GAGGTTTTCACCGTCATCACCGAAACGCGCGAGACGAAAGGGCCTCGTGATACGCCTATTTTTATAGGTT
AATGTCATGATAATAATGGTTTCTTAGACGTCAGGTGGCACTTTTCGGGGAAATGTGCGCGGAACCCCTA
TTTGTTTATTTTTCTAAATACATTCAAATATGTATCCGCTCATGAGACAATAACCCTGATAAATGCTTCA
ATAATATTGAAAAAGGAAGAGTATGAGTATTCAACATTTCCGTGTCGCCCTTATTCCCTTTTTTGCGGCA
TTTTGCCTTCCTGTTTTTGCTCACCCAGAAACGCTGGTGAAAGTAAAAGATGCTGAAGATCAGTTGGGTG
CACGAGTGGGTTACATCGAACTGGATCTCAACAGCGGTAAGATCCTTGAGAGTTTTCGCCCCGAAGAACG
TTTTCCAATGATGAGCACTTTTAAAGTTCTGCTATGTGGCGCGGTATTATCCCGTATTGACGCCGGGCAA
GAGCAACTCGGTCGCCGCATACACTATTCTCAGAATGACTTGGTTGAGTACTCACCAGTCACAGAAAAGC
ATCTTACGGATGGCATGACAGTAAGAGAATTATGCAGTGCTGCCATAACCATGAGTGATAACACTGCGGC
CAACTTACTTCTGACAACGATCGGAGGACCGAAGGAGCTAACCGCTTTTTTGCACAACATGGGGGATCAT
GTAACTCGCCTTGATCGTTGGGAACCGGAGCTGAATGAAGCCATACCAAACGACGAGCGTGACACCACGA
TGCCTGTAGCAATGGCAACAACGTTGCGCAAACTATTAACTGGCGAACTACTTACTCTAGCTTCCCGGCA
ACAATTAATAGACTGGATGGAGGCGGATAAAGTTGCAGGACCACTTCTGCGCTCGGCCCTTCCGGCTGGC
TGGTTTATTGCTGATAAATCTGGAGCCGGTGAGCGTGGGTCTCGCGGTATCATTGCAGCACTGGGGCCAG
ATGGTAAGCCCTCCCGTATCGTAGTTATCTACACGACGGGGAGTCAGGCAACTATGGATGAACGAAATAG
ACAGATCGCTGAGATAGGTGCCTCACTGATTAAGCATTGGTAACTGTCAGACCAAGTTTACTCATATATA
CTTTAGATTGATTTAAAACTTCATTTTTAATTTAAAAGGATCTAGGTGAAGATCCTTTTTGATAATCTCA
TGACCAAAATCCCTTAACGTGAGTTTTCGTTCCACTGAGCGTCAGACCCCGTAGAAAAGATCAAAGGATC
TTCTTGAGATCCTTTTTTTCTGCGCGTAATCTGCTGCTTGCAAACAAAAAAACCACCGCTACCAGCGGTG
GTTTGTTTGCCGGATCAAGAGCTACCAACTCTTTTTCCGAAGGTAACTGGCTTCAGCAGAGCGCAGATAC
CAAATACTGTTCTTCTAGTGTAGCCGTAGTTAGGCCACCACTTCAAGAACTCTGTAGCACCGCCTACATA
CCTCGCTCTGCTAATCCTGTTACCAGTGGCTGCTGCCAGTGGCGATAAGTCGTGTCTTACCGGGTTGGAC
TCAAGACGATAGTTACCGGATAAGGCGCAGCGGTCGGGCTGAACGGGGGGTTCGTGCACACAGCCCAGCT
TGGAGCGAACGACCTACACCGAACTGAGATACCTACAGCGTGAGCTATGAGAAAGCGCCACGCTTCCCGA
AGGGAGAAAGGCGGACAGGTATCCGGTAAGCGGCAGGGTCGGAACAGGAGAGCGCACGAGGGAGCTTCCA
GGGGGAAACGCCTGGTATCTTTATAGTCCTGTCGGGTTTCGCCACCTCTGACTTGAGCGTCGATTTTTGT
GATGCTCGTCAGGGGGGCGGAGCCTATGGAAAAACGCCAGCAACGCGGCCTTTTTACGGTTCCTGGCCTT
TTGCTGGCCTTTTGCTCACATGT
Features (pLannotate 1.2.2; 22 found; start..end, strand, type, name):
     12..39      +  repeat_region  AAV2 ITR (fragment): inverted terminal repeat of adeno-associated virus serotype 2 inverted
     68..95      +  repeat_region  AAV2 ITR (fragment): inverted terminal repeat of adeno-associated virus serotype 2 inverted
    158..224     +  CDS            small t antigen (fragment): SV40 (simian virus 40) small t antigen
    231..1409    +  promoter       EF-1α promoter: strong constitutive promoter for human elongation factor EF-1α
   1416..1433    +  misc_feature   MCS (fragment): pUC18/19 multiple cloning site
   1440..1473    +  protein_bind   FRT (minimal): supports FLP-mediated excision but not integration (Turan and Bode, 2011) FLP recombinase from the Saccharomyces cerevisiae 2μ plasmid
   1474..1522    -  intron         β-globin intron (fragment): internally truncated intron from human β-globin
   1598..2344    -  CDS            APEX2: soybean ascorbate peroxidase, engineered to serve as a monomeric tag for electron microscopy and live-cell proteomics (Lam et al., 2015) more active than the original APEX due to the A134P mutation
   2396..2467    -  CDS            COX4I1 (fragment): COX41_HUMAN - Also known as COX4. Experimental evidence at protein level: Swiss-Prot protein existence level 1. Component of the cytochrome c oxidase, the last enzyme in the mitochondrial electron transport chain which drives oxidative phosphorylation. The respiratory chain contains 3 multisubunit complexes succinate dehydrogenase (complex II, CII), ubiquinol- cytochrome c oxidoreductase (cytochrome b-c1 complex, complex III, CIII) and cytochrome c oxidase (complex IV, CIV), that cooperate to transfer electrons derived from NADH and succinate to molecular oxygen, creating an electrochemical gr
   2499..2532    -  protein_bind   FRT (minimal): supports FLP-mediated excision but not integration (Turan and Bode, 2011) FLP recombinase from the Saccharomyces cerevisiae 2μ plasmid
   2533..2583    -  intron         β-globin intron (fragment): internally truncated intron from human β-globin
   2622..2641    +  misc_feature   MCS (fragment): pBluescript multiple cloning site
   2641..3229    +  misc_feature   WPRE: woodchuck hepatitis virus posttranscriptional regulatory element
   3261..3737    +  polyA_signal   hGH poly(A) signal: human growth hormone polyadenylation signal
   3777..3917    +  repeat_region  AAV2 ITR: inverted terminal repeat of adeno-associated virus serotype 2 inverted
   3922..3973    -  misc_feature   bom (fragment): basis of mobility region from pBR322
   3992..4447    +  rep_origin     f1 ori (sequence partly withheld): f1 bacteriophage origin of replication; arrow indicates direction of (+) strand synthesis
   4448..4497    -  misc_feature   bom (fragment): basis of mobility region from pBR322
   4599..4634    -  CDS            rop (fragment): Rop protein, which maintains plasmids at low copy number; rop
   4729..4833    +  promoter       AmpR promoter: bla
   4834..5694    +  CDS            AmpR: β-lactamase; bla; confers resistance to ampicillin, carbenicillin, and related antibiotics
   5865..6453    +  rep_origin     ori: high-copy-number ColE1/pMB1/pBR322/pUC origin of replication
