[The description below was written by a language model from this plasmid's Addgene catalogue record and pLannotate feature annotations shown in this document.]
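Description:
pAAV-FDIO-COX4-dAPEX2 (called pAAV-FDIO-Matrix-dAPEX2 in the associated publication) is an AAV transfer plasmid for Flp-dependent expression of a mitochondrial matrix-targeted peroxidase reporter in mammalian cells. It is built on a pAAV backbone of about 6.5 kb and is propagated in bacteria as a high-copy plasmid through a ColE1/pUC-type origin with ampicillin selection (AmpR); an f1 origin is also present. The expression cassette is flanked by AAV2 inverted terminal repeats, which permit packaging into recombinant AAV. The automated annotation finds one complete ITR and only short fragments of the other, which may reflect the difficulty of sequencing and annotating these repeats rather than a real truncation.

Within the ITRs, the human EF-1α promoter sits upstream of the insert, followed by a WPRE to enhance transcript stability and expression, and an hGH polyadenylation signal. The coding sequence, a fragment of human COX4I1 that serves as a mitochondrial targeting sequence fused to an APEX2-derived soybean ascorbate peroxidase carrying W41F and A134P, lies in the antisense orientation relative to the promoter. It is bracketed by oppositely oriented minimal FRT sites. Short adjacent stretches annotated as β-globin intron fragments may correspond to additional variant recombination sites of a double-inverted design, though the record does not say so. Flp recombinase inverts the cassette into the sense orientation, so the reporter is produced only in Flp-expressing cells.

The stated purpose is multiplexed electron microscopy labeling. Peroxidase activity confined to a defined subcellular compartment, here the mitochondrial matrix, gives a distinctive EM-visible stain that marks a genetically defined cell population and can be distinguished from cells labeled by reporters targeted to other compartments.
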