Addgene plasmid #117178: pAAV-FDIO-COX4-dAPEX2
Purpose: Plasmid name in publication: pAAV-FDIO-Matrix-dAPEX2. Peroxidase reporter for multiplexed electron microscopy labeling
Depositing lab: David Ginty. Depositing organization: Harvard Medical School. Publication: Multiplexed peroxidase-based electron microscopy labeling enables simultaneous visualization of multiple cell types. Zhang Q, Lee WA, Paul DL, Ginty DD. Nat Neurosci. 2019 Mar 18. pii: 10.1038/s41593-019-0358-7. doi: 10.1038/s41593-019-0358-7. PubMed 30886406.
Backbone
  Vector backbone: pAAV
  Backbone size w/o insert (bp): 5651
  Total vector size (bp): 6524
  Vector type: Mammalian Expression, AAV ; Flp/FRT
Growth in bacteria
  Bacterial resistance: Ampicillin, 100 μg/mL
  Growth temperature: 37°C
  Growth strain: NEB Stable
  Copy number: High Copy
Gene/Insert
  Gene/Insert name: COX4-dAPEX2 (alt name: pAAV-FDIO-Matrix-dAPEX2)
  Species: G. max (soybean)
  Insert size (bp): 873
  Mutation: W41F and A134P on soybean APX
  Promoter: EF1a
  Cloning method: Gibson Cloning
  Sequencing primers: 5′ tcaagcctcagacagtggttc; 3′ CATAGCGTAAAAGGAGCAACA
Terms and licenses: Academic/Nonprofit Terms; Industry Terms: Not Available to Industry
How to cite: pAAV-FDIO-COX4-dAPEX2 was a gift from David Ginty (Addgene plasmid # 117178 ; http://n2t.net/addgene:117178 ; RRID:Addgene_117178)
